>Addgene plasmid #154095 | pSCIP-hCD69-TdTomato | addgene full sequence | sequence record 307109 | Addgene NGS Result
GAGGGCCTATTTCCCATGATTCCTTCATATTTGCATATACGATACAAGGCTGTTAGAGAGATAATTGGAA
TTAATTTGACTGTAAACACAAAGATATTAGTACAAAATACGTGACGTAGAAAGTAATAATTTCTTGGGTA
GTTTGCAGTTTTAAAATTATGTTTTAAAATGGACTATCATATGCTTACCGTAACTTGAAAGTATTTCGAT
TTCTTGGCTTTATATATCTTGTGGAAAGGACGAAACACCGAGCTCTTTGCATCCGGAGAGGTTTTAGAGC
TAGAAATAGCAAGTTAAAATAAGGCTAGTCCGTTATCAACTTGAAAAAGTGGCACCGAGTCGGTGCTTTT
TTGTTTTAGAGCTAGAAATAGCAAGTTAAAATAAGGCTAGTCCGTTTTTAGCGCGTGCGCCAATTCTGCA
GACAAATGGCTCTAGAACGCGTAGGCCTAGAGATACCAGAGAGTAAATAGGTTACTTTCTTGTCCACTCT
CCGGAGCTCTTTGCATCCGGAGAGTGGTCCTGGAAAATACTACACTCTCCTTCTCCAAATTATCTTCATC
TCAAAGACAGGAACCTCTAACTTTTAATTCTTTACTTAGATTATGCTGTCTCCTAAACTGTTTATGTTTT
CTAGAAATTTAAGGCAGGATGTCTCAGAGTCTGGGAAAATCCCACTTTCCTCCTGCTACACCTTACAGTT
GTGAGAAAGCACATTTCAGACAACAGGGAAAACCCATACTTCACCACAACAACACACTATACATTGTCTG
GTCCACTGGAGCATAAATTAAAGAGAAACAATGTAGTCAAGCAAGTAGGCGGCAAGAGGAAGGGGGCGGA
GACATCATCAGGGAGTATAAACTCTGAGATGCCTCAGAGCCTCACAGACTCAACAAGAGCTCCAGCAAAG
ACTTTCACTGTAGCTTGACTTGACCTGAGATTAACTAGGGAATCTTGAGAATAAAGATGAGCTCTGAAAA
TTGTTTCGTAGCAGAGAACAGCTCTTTGCATCCGGAGCTCGAGGGCAGCGGCGCCACCAACTTCAGCCTG
CTGAAGCAGGCCGGCGACGTGGAGGAGAACCCCGGCCCCGTTAGCAAAGGTGAAGAAGTAATTAAGGAAT
TTATGCGTTTTAAAGTTCGTATGGAAGGATCTATGAATGGGCATGAATTTGAAATTGAAGGAGAAGGTGA
AGGACGGCCATATGAAGGAACACAAACAGCTAAACTCAAAGTCACTAAAGGTGGACCTCTCCCTTTTGCG
TGGGATATTCTCAGCCCACAATTTATGTATGGGAGCAAAGCCTATGTAAAACATCCAGCTGATATTCCTG
ACTATAAGAAGCTCAGCTTTCCTGAAGGATTTAAATGGGAACGTGTGATGAATTTTGAAGATGGTGGCCT
CGTCACTGTAACACAAGATTCATCTTTGCAAGATGGTACTCTTATTTATAAAGTCAAAATGAGAGGGACT
AACTTTCCACCAGATGGACCAGTCATGCAAAAGAAAACTATGGGGTGGGAAGCTTCAACAGAAAGATTGT
ATCCACGGGACGGTGTATTGAAAGGAGAAATTCATCAAGCACTCAAATTGAAAGACGGTGGACATTATTT
GGTCGAATTTAAAACAATTTATATGGCTAAGAAACCAGTACAGCTCCCTGGCTATTATTATGTCGATACT
AAATTGGATATTACATCACATAACGAAGATTATACTATCGTGGAGCAATATGAACGGAGCGAAGGTAGAC
ATCATCTGTTTCTCGGTCACGGTACTGGATCTACAGGGTCCGGTTCTAGCGGAACTGCTAGCTCTGAAGA
TAATAATATGGCGGTGATTAAGGAATTTATGAGATTTAAAGTTCGAATGGAAGGATCTATGAACGGCCAC
GAGTTCGAGATCGAGGGCGAGGGCGAGGGCCGCCCCTACGAGGGCACCCAGACCGCCAAGCTGAAGGTGA
CCAAGGGCGGCCCCCTGCCCTTCGCCTGGGACATCCTGTCCCCCCAGTTCATGTACGGCTCCAAGGCGTA
CGTGAAGCACCCCGCCGACATCCCCGATTACAAGAAGCTGTCCTTCCCCGAGGGCTTCAAGTGGGAGCGC
GTGATGAACTTCGAGGACGGCGGTCTGGTGACCGTGACCCAGGACTCCTCCCTGCAGGACGGCACGCTGA
TCTACAAGGTGAAGATGCGCGGCACCAACTTCCCCCCCGACGGCCCCGTAATGCAGAAGAAAACCATGGG
CTGGGAGGCCTCCACCGAGCGCCTGTACCCCCGCGACGGCGTGCTGAAGGGCGAGATCCACCAGGCCCTG
AAGCTGAAGGACGGCGGCCACTACCTGGTGGAGTTCAAGACCATCTACATGGCCAAGAAGCCCGTGCAAC
TGCCCGGCTACTACTACGTGGACACCAAGCTGGACATCACCTCCCACAACGAGGACTACACCATCGTGGA
ACAGTACGAGCGCTCCGAGGGCCGCCACCACCTGTTCCTGTACGGCATGGACGAGCTGTACAAGTAATAG
TAAGTCGACACGCGTCTAGAGCTCGCTGATCAGCCTCGACTGTGCCTTCTAGTTGCCAGCCATCTGTTGT
TTGCCCCTCCCCCGTGCCTTCCTTGACCCTGGAAGGTGCCACTCCCACTGTCCTTTCCTAATAAAATGAG
GAAATTGCATCGCATTGTCTGAGTAGGTGTCATTCTATTCTGGGGGGTGGGGTGGGGCAGGACAGCAAGG
GGGAGGATTGGGAAGAGAATAGCAGGCATGCTGGGGAAAGCTTGGCGTAATCATGGTCATAGCTGTTTCC
TGCTATAGTGGACAAGAAAGTAAGTCAGATCTGATTGCTTATTTACTCTCTGGTATCTCTATATATGACA
TTAATAGTAGTTATACAAGATATACTGGTAATCTCTCTATATATGATATATAATCTTAGAGAAATATACT
GCTAATCTCTATGTATGTGATATCTAATGGTTGTTAGGGAAGGAAGTGAGGCTTTGTCTTTTAGAGAGGA
CAGGTTCTTCTTCAGGGAAGAGGTAAACCCCTTTTTATCTATAAGAAGATAGAATACCTGAGATGAGAGA
AAGCCGCAAAAATGAATTTCAGAAGATCTTTAAAGATCTTTCTCTTTGCTTTAGTTTATATCATCTCAGT
GTTTAGATTTAATTAGAAAACTTTCTGCTCTAGCCCAGTTATTCTCCATCATTTTTTTCATATCCATCTG
TACATTCTCCAGGAAGTGTTGTCTCTCTTTATGAAAAATTCTGTTTTCCACATAAGCAATTACATTGTTT
GCCTTCCTTTGCATTCCCACTCTCCGGATGCAAAGAGCTCCGGAGAGTGGACAAGAAAGTAACCTATTTA
CTCTCTGGTATCTCTGCTAGCGGTACCCGTTACATAACTTACGGTAAATGGCCCGCCTGGCTGACCGCCC
AACGACCCCCGCCCATTGACGTCAATAGTAACGCCAATAGGGACTTTCCATTGACGTCAATGGGTGGAGT
ATTTACGGTAAACTGCCCACTTGGCAGTACATCAAGTGTATCATATGCCAAGTACGCCCCCTATTGACGT
CAATGACGGTAAATGGCCCGCCTGGCATTGTGCCCAGTACATGACCTTATGGGACTTTCCTACTTGGCAG
TACATCTACGTATTAGTCATCGCTATTACCATGGTCGAGGTGAGCCCCACGTTCTGCTTCACTCTCCCCA
TCTCCCCCCCCTCCCCACCCCCAATTTTGTATTTATTTATTTTTTAATTATTTTGTGCAGCGATGGGGGC
GGGGGGGGGGGGGGGGCGCGCGCCRGGSGGGGSGGGGSGGGGSGGGGGGSGGGGSGGGGCGAGGCGGAGA
GGTGCGGCGGCAGCCAATCAGAGCGGCGCGCTCCGAAAGTTTCCTTTTATGGCGAGGCGGCGGCGGCGGC
GGCCCTATAAAAAGCGAAGCGCGCGGCGGGCGGGAGTCGCTGCGCGCTGCCTTCGCCCCGTGCCCCGCTC
CGCCGCCGCCTCGCGCCGCCCGCCCCGGCTCTGACTGACCGCGTTACTCCCACAGGTGAGCGGGCGGGAC
GGCCCTTCTCCTCCGGGCTGTAATTAGCTGAGCAAGAGGTAAGGGTTTAAGGGATGGTTGGTTGGTGGGG
TATTAATGTTTAATTACCTGGAGCACCTGCCTGAAATCACTTTTTTTCAGGTTGGACCGGTGCCACCATG
GACTATAAGGACCACGACGGAGACTACAAGGATCATGATATTGATTACAAAGACGATGACGATAAGATGG
CCCCAAAGAAGAAGCGGAAGGTCGGTATCCACGGAGTCCCAGCAGCCGACAAGAAGTACAGCATCGGCCT
GGACATCGGCACCAACTCTGTGGGCTGGGCCGTGATCACCGACGAGTACAAGGTGCCCAGCAAGAAATTC
AAGGTGCTGGGCAACACCGACCGGCACAGCATCAAGAAGAACCTGATCGGAGCCCTGCTGTTCGACAGCG
GCGAAACAGCCGAGGCCACCCGGCTGAAGAGAACCGCCAGAAGAAGATACACCAGACGGAAGAACCGGAT
CTGCTATCTGCAAGAGATCTTCAGCAACGAGATGGCCAAGGTGGACGACAGCTTCTTCCACAGACTGGAA
GAGTCCTTCCTGGTGGAAGAGGATAAGAAGCACGAGCGGCACCCCATCTTCGGCAACATCGTGGACGAGG
TGGCCTACCACGAGAAGTACCCCACCATCTACCACCTGAGAAAGAAACTGGTGGACAGCACCGACAAGGC
CGACCTGCGGCTGATCTATCTGGCCCTGGCCCACATGATCAAGTTCCGGGGCCACTTCCTGATCGAGGGC
GACCTGAACCCCGACAACAGCGACGTGGACAAGCTGTTCATCCAGCTGGTGCAGACCTACAACCAGCTGT
TCGAGGAAAACCCCATCAACGCCAGCGGCGTGGACGCCAAGGCCATCCTGTCTGCCAGACTGAGCAAGAG
CAGACGGCTGGAAAATCTGATCGCCCAGCTGCCCGGCGAGAAGAAGAATGGCCTGTTCGGAAACCTGATT
GCCCTGAGCCTGGGCCTGACCCCCAACTTCAAGAGCAACTTCGACCTGGCCGAGGATGCCAAACTGCAGC
TGAGCAAGGACACCTACGACGACGACCTGGACAACCTGCTGGCCCAGATCGGCGACCAGTACGCCGACCT
GTTTCTGGCCGCCAAGAACCTGTCCGACGCCATCCTGCTGAGCGACATCCTGAGAGTGAACACCGAGATC
ACCAAGGCCCCCCTGAGCGCCTCTATGATCAAGAGATACGACGAGCACCACCAGGACCTGACCCTGCTGA
AAGCTCTCGTGCGGCAGCAGCTGCCTGAGAAGTACAAAGAGATTTTCTTCGACCAGAGCAAGAACGGCTA
CGCCGGCTACATTGACGGCGGAGCCAGCCAGGAAGAGTTCTACAAGTTCATCAAGCCCATCCTGGAAAAG
ATGGACGGCACCGAGGAACTGCTCGTGAAGCTGAACAGAGAGGACCTGCTGCGGAAGCAGCGGACCTTCG
ACAACGGCAGCATCCCCCACCAGATCCACCTGGGAGAGCTGCACGCCATTCTGCGGCGGCAGGAAGATTT
TTACCCATTCCTGAAGGACAACCGGGAAAAGATCGAGAAGATCCTGACCTTCCGCATCCCCTACTACGTG
GGCCCTCTGGCCAGGGGAAACAGCAGATTCGCCTGGATGACCAGAAAGAGCGAGGAAACCATCACCCCCT
GGAACTTCGAGGAAGTGGTGGACAAGGGCGCTTCCGCCCAGAGCTTCATCGAGCGGATGACCAACTTCGA
TAAGAACCTGCCCAACGAGAAGGTGCTGCCCAAGCACAGCCTGCTGTACGAGTACTTCACCGTGTATAAC
GAGCTGACCAAAGTGAAATACGTGACCGAGGGAATGAGAAAGCCCGCCTTCCTGAGCGGCGAGCAGAAAA
AGGCCATCGTGGACCTGCTGTTCAAGACCAACCGGAAAGTGACCGTGAAGCAGCTGAAAGAGGACTACTT
CAAGAAAATCGAGTGCTTCGACTCCGTGGAAATCTCCGGCGTGGAAGATCGGTTCAACGCCTCCCTGGGC
ACATACCACGATCTGCTGAAAATTATCAAGGACAAGGACTTCCTGGACAATGAGGAAAACGAGGACATTC
TGGAAGATATCGTGCTGACCCTGACACTGTTTGAGGACAGAGAGATGATCGAGGAACGGCTGAAAACCTA
TGCCCACCTGTTCGACGACAAAGTGATGAAGCAGCTGAAGCGGCGGAGATACACCGGCTGGGGCAGGCTG
AGCCGGAAGCTGATCAACGGCATCCGGGACAAGCAGTCCGGCAAGACAATCCTGGATTTCCTGAAGTCCG
ACGGCTTCGCCAACAGAAACTTCATGCAGCTGATCCACGACGACAGCCTGACCTTTAAAGAGGACATCCA
GAAAGCCCAGGTAAGGGGCTCACAGTAGCAGGCTTGAGGTCTGGACATATATATGGGTGACAATGACATC
CACTTTGCCTTTCTCTCCACAGGTGTCCGGCCAGGGCGATAGCCTGCACGAGCACATTGCCAATCTGGCC
GGCAGCCCCGCCATTAAGAAGGGCATCCTGCAGACAGTGAAGGTGGTGGACGAGCTCGTGAAAGTGATGG
GCCGGCACAAGCCCGAGAACATCGTGATCGAAATGGCCAGAGAGAACCAGACCACCCAGAAGGGACAGAA
GAACAGCCGCGAGAGAATGAAGCGGATCGAAGAGGGCATCAAAGAGCTGGGCAGCCAGATCCTGAAAGAA
CACCCCGTGGAAAACACCCAGCTGCAGAACGAGAAGCTGTACCTGTACTACCTGCAGAATGGGCGGGATA
TGTACGTGGACCAGGAACTGGACATCAACCGGCTGTCCGACTACGATGTGGACCATATCGTGCCTCAGAG
CTTTCTGAAGGACGACTCCATCGACAACAAGGTGCTGACCAGAAGCGACAAGAACCGGGGCAAGAGCGAC
AACGTGCCCTCCGAAGAGGTCGTGAAGAAGATGAAGAACTACTGGCGGCAGCTGCTGAACGCCAAGCTGA
TTACCCAGAGAAAGTTCGACAATCTGACCAAGGCCGAGAGAGGCGGCCTGAGCGAACTGGATAAGGCCGG
CTTCATCAAGAGACAGCTGGTGGAAACCCGGCAGATCACAAAGCACGTGGCACAGATCCTGGACTCCCGG
ATGAACACTAAGTACGACGAGAATGACAAGCTGATCCGGGAAGTGAAAGTGATCACCCTGAAGTCCAAGC
TGGTGTCCGATTTCCGGAAGGATTTCCAGTTTTACAAAGTGCGCGAGATCAACAACTACCACCACGCCCA
CGACGCCTACCTGAACGCCGTCGTGGGAACCGCCCTGATCAAAAAGTACCCTAAGCTGGAAAGCGAGTTC
GTGTACGGCGACTACAAGGTGTACGACGTGCGGAAGATGATCGCCAAGAGCGAGCAGGAAATCGGCAAGG
CTACCGCCAAGTACTTCTTCTACAGCAACATCATGAACTTTTTCAAGACCGAGATTACCCTGGCCAACGG
CGAGATCCGGAAGCGGCCTCTGATCGAGACAAACGGCGAAACCGGGGAGATCGTGTGGGATAAGGGCCGG
GATTTTGCCACCGTGCGGAAAGTGCTGAGCATGCCCCAAGTGAATATCGTGAAAAAGACCGAGGTGCAGA
CAGGCGGCTTCAGCAAAGAGTCTATCCTGCCCAAGAGGAACAGCGATAAGCTGATCGCCAGAAAGAAGGA
CTGGGACCCTAAGAAGTACGGCGGCTTCGACAGCCCCACCGTGGCCTATTCTGTGCTGGTGGTGGCCAAA
GTGGAAAAGGGCAAGTCCAAGAAACTGAAGAGTGTGAAAGAGCTGCTGGGGATCACCATCATGGAAAGAA
GCAGCTTCGAGAAGAATCCCATCGACTTTCTGGAAGCCAAGGGCTACAAAGAAGTGAAAAAGGACCTGAT
CATCAAGCTGCCTAAGTACTCCCTGTTCGAGCTGGAAAACGGCCGGAAGAGAATGCTGGCCTCTGCCGGC
GAACTGCAGAAGGGAAACGAACTGGCCCTGCCCTCCAAATATGTGAACTTCCTGTACCTGGCCAGCCACT
ATGAGAAGCTGAAGGGCTCCCCCGAGGATAATGAGCAGAAACAGCTGTTTGTGGAACAGCACAAGCACTA
CCTGGACGAGATCATCGAGCAGATCAGCGAGTTCTCCAAGAGAGTGATCCTGGCCGACGCTAATCTGGAC
AAAGTGCTGTCCGCCTACAACAAGCACCGGGATAAGCCCATCAGAGAGCAGGCCGAGAATATCATCCACC
TGTTTACCCTGACCAATCTGGGAGCCCCTGCCGCCTTCAAGTACTTTGACACCACCATCGACCGGAAGAG
GTACACCAGCACCAAAGAGGTGCTGGACGCCACCCTGATCCACCAGAGCATCACCGGCCTGTACGAGACA
CGGATCGACCTGTCTCAGCTGGGAGGCGACAAAAGGCCGGCGGCCACGAAAAAGGCCGGCCAGGCAAAAA
AGAAAAAGGAATTCGGCAGTGGAGAGGGCAGAGGAAGTCTGCTAACATGCGGTGACGTCGAGGAGAATCC
TGGCCCAGTGAGCAAGGGCGAGGAGCTGTTCACCGGGGTGGTGCCCATCCTGGTCGAGCTGGACGGCGAC
GTAAACGGCCACAAGTTCAGCGTGTCCGGCGAGGGCGAGGGCGATGCCACCTACGGCAAGCTGACCCTGA
AGTTCATCTGCACCACCGGCAAGCTGCCCGTGCCCTGGCCCACCCTCGTGACCACCCTGACCTACGGCGT
GCAGTGCTTCAGCCGCTACCCCGACCACATGAAGCAGCACGACTTCTTCAAGTCCGCCATGCCCGAAGGC
TACGTCCAGGAGCGCACCATCTTCTTCAAGGACGACGGCAACTACAAGACCCGCGCCGAGGTGAAGTTCG
AGGGCGACACCCTGGTGAACCGCATCGAGCTGAAGGGCATCGACTTCAAGGAGGACGGCAACATCCTGGG
GCACAAGCTGGAGTACAACTACAACAGCCACAACGTCTATATCATGGCCGACAAGCAGAAGAACGGCATC
AAGGTGAACTTCAAGATCCGCCACAACATCGAGGACGGCAGCGTGCAGCTCGCCGACCACTACCAGCAGA
ACACCCCCATCGGCGACGGCCCCGTGCTGCTGCCCGACAACCACTACCTGAGCACCCAGTCCGCCCTGAG
CAAAGACCCCAACGAGAAGCGCGATCACATGGTCCTGCTGGAGTTCGTGACCGCCGCCGGGATCACTCTC
GGCATGGACGAGCTGTACAAGGAATTCTAACTAGAGCTCGCTGATCAGCCTCGACTGTGCCTTCTAGTTG
CCAGCCATCTGTTGTTTGCCCCTCCCCCGTGCCTTCCTTGACCCTGGAAGGTGCCACTCCCACTGTCCTT
TCCTAATAAAATGAGGAAATTGCATCGCATTGTCTGAGTAGGTGTCATTCTATTCTGGGGGGTGGGGTGG
GGCAGGACAGCAAGGGGGAGGATTGGGAAGAGAATAGCAGGCATGCTGGGGAGCGGCCGCAGGAACCCCT
AGTGATGGAGTTGGCCACTCCCTCTCTGCGCGCTCGCTCGCTCACTGAGGCCGGGCGACCAAAGGTCGCC
CGACGCCCGGGCTTTGCCCGGGCGGCCTCAGTGAGCGAGCGAGCGCGCAGCTGCCTGCAGGGGCGCCTGA
TGCGGTATTTTCTCCTTACGCATCTGTGCGGTATTTCACACCGCATA
[95 nt withheld, positions 9778-9872]
T
[46 nt withheld, positions 9874-9919]
C
[141 nt withheld, positions 9921-10061]
CCTTTGACGTTGGAGTCCACGTTCTTT
[37 nt withheld, positions 10089-10125]
ACTCTATCTCGGGCTATTCTTTTGATTTATAAGGGATTTTGCCGATTTCGGTCTATTGGTTAAAAAATGA
GCTGATTTAACAAAAATTTAACGCGAATTTTAACAAAATATTAACGTTTACAATTTTATGGTGCACTCTC
AGTACAATCTGCTCTGATGCCGCATAGTTAAGCCAGCCCCGACACCCGCCAACACCCGCTGACGCGCCCT
GACGGGCTTGTCTGCTCCCGGCATCCGCTTACAGACAAGCTGTGACCGTCTCCGGGAGCTGCATGTGTCA
GAGGTTTTCACCGTCATCACCGAAACGCGCGAGACGAAAGGGCCTCGTGATACGCCTATTTTTATAGGTT
AATGTCATGATAATAATGGTTTCTTAGACGTCAGGTGGCACTTTTCGGGGAAATGTGCGCGGAACCCCTA
TTTGTTTATTTTTCTAAATACATTCAAATATGTATCCGCTCATGAGACAATAACCCTGATAAATGCTTCA
ATAATATTGAAAAAGGAAGAGTATGAGTATTCAACATTTCCGTGTCGCCCTTATTCCCTTTTTTGCGGCA
TTTTGCCTTCCTGTTTTTGCTCACCCAGAAACGCTGGTGAAAGTAAAAGATGCTGAAGATCAGTTGGGTG
CACGAGTGGGTTACATCGAACTGGATCTCAACAGCGGTAAGATCCTTGAGAGTTTTCGCCCCGAAGAACG
TTTTCCAATGATGAGCACTTTTAAAGTTCTGCTATGTGGCGCGGTATTATCCCGTATTGACGCCGGGCAA
GAGCAACTCGGTCGCCGCATACACTATTCTCAGAATGACTTGGTTGAGTACTCACCAGTCACAGAAAAGC
ATCTTACGGATGGCATGACAGTAAGAGAATTATGCAGTGCTGCCATAACCATGAGTGATAACACTGCGGC
CAACTTACTTCTGACAACGATCGGAGGACCGAAGGAGCTAACCGCTTTTTTGCACAACATGGGGGATCAT
GTAACTCGCCTTGATCGTTGGGAACCGGAGCTGAATGAAGCCATACCAAACGACGAGCGTGACACCACGA
TGCCTGTAGCAATGGCAACAACGTTGCGCAAACTATTAACTGGCGAACTACTTACTCTAGCTTCCCGGCA
ACAATTAATAGACTGGATGGAGGCGGATAAAGTTGCAGGACCACTTCTGCGCTCGGCCCTTCCGGCTGGC
TGGTTTATTGCTGATAAATCTGGAGCCGGTGAGCGTGGAAGCCGCGGTATCATTGCAGCACTGGGGCCAG
ATGGTAAGCCCTCCCGTATCGTAGTTATCTACACGACGGGGAGTCAGGCAACTATGGATGAACGAAATAG
ACAGATCGCTGAGATAGGTGCCTCACTGATTAAGCATTGGTAACTGTCAGACCAAGTTTACTCATATATA
CTTTAGATTGATTTAAAACTTCATTTTTAATTTAAAAGGATCTAGGTGAAGATCCTTTTTGATAATCTCA
TGACCAAAATCCCTTAACGTGAGTTTTCGTTCCACTGAGCGTCAGACCCCGTAGAAAAGATCAAAGGATC
TTCTTGAGATCCTTTTTTTCTGCGCGTAATCTGCTGCTTGCAAACAAAAAAACCACCGCTACCAGCGGTG
GTTTGTTTGCCGGATCAAGAGCTACCAACTCTTTTTCCGAAGGTAACTGGCTTCAGCAGAGCGCAGATAC
CAAATACTGTTCTTCTAGTGTAGCCGTAGTTAGGCCACCACTTCAAGAACTCTGTAGCACCGCCTACATA
CCTCGCTCTGCTAATCCTGTTACCAGTGGCTGCTGCCAGTGGCGATAAGTCGTGTCTTACCGGGTTGGAC
TCAAGACGATAGTTACCGGATAAGGCGCAGCGGTCGGGCTGAACGGGGGGTTCGTGCACACAGCCCAGCT
TGGAGCGAACGACCTACACCGAACTGAGATACCTACAGCGTGAGCTATGAGAAAGCGCCACGCTTCCCGA
AGGGAGAAAGGCGGACAGGTATCCGGTAAGCGGCAGGGTCGGAACAGGAGAGCGCACGAGGGAGCTTCCA
GGGGGAAACGCCTGGTATCTTTATAGTCCTGTCGGGTTTCGCCACCTCTGACTTGAGCGTCGATTTTTGT
GATGCTCGTCAGGGGGGCGGAGCCTATGGAAAAACGCCAGCAACGCGGCCTTTTTACGGTTCCTGGCCTT
TTGCTGGCCTTTTGCTCACATGT
Features (pLannotate 1.2.2; 23 found; start..end, strand, type, name):
      1..241     +  promoter       U6 promoter: RNA polymerase III promoter for human U6 snRNA
    271..346     +  misc_RNA       gRNA scaffold: guide RNA scaffold for the Streptococcus pyogenes CRISPR/Cas9 system
    353..396     +  misc_RNA       gRNA scaffold (fragment): guide RNA scaffold for the Streptococcus pyogenes CRISPR/Cas9 system
   1090..2514    +  CDS            tdTomato: tdTomato is a basic (constitutively fluorescent) orange fluorescent protein published in 2004, derived from Discosoma sp.. It is reported to be a somewhat slowly-maturing tandem dimer with low acid sensitivity.
   2560..2671    +  polyA_signal   bGH poly(A) signal: bovine growth hormone polyadenylation signal
   3388..3673    +  enhancer       CMV enhancer: human cytomegalovirus immediate early enhancer; contains an 18-bp deletion relative to the standard CMV enhancer
   3675..3952    +  promoter       chicken β-actin promoter: No description available
   3953..4180    +  intron         hybrid intron: hybrid between chicken β-actin (CBA) and minute virus of mice (MMV) introns (Gray et al., 2011)
   4318..5919    +  CDS            Cas9(N): N-terminal portion of Streptococcus pyogenes Cas9 (Zetsche et al., 2015)
   5920..6452    +  CDS            Cas9(C) (fragment): C-terminal portion of Streptococcus pyogenes Cas9 (Zetsche et al., 2015)
   6448..6538    +  CDS            IgH signal sequence (fragment): signal sequence from the mouse immunoglobulin heavy chain variable region
   6530..8500    +  CDS            Cas9(C) (fragment): C-terminal portion of Streptococcus pyogenes Cas9 (Zetsche et al., 2015)
   8501..8548    +  CDS            nucleoplasmin NLS: bipartite nuclear localization signal from nucleoplasmin
   8618..9331    +  CDS            EGFP: EGFP is a basic (constitutively fluorescent) green fluorescent protein published in 1996, derived from Aequorea victoria. It is reported to be a rapidly-maturing weak dimer with moderate acid sensitivity.
   9365..9476    +  polyA_signal   bGH poly(A) signal: bovine growth hormone polyadenylation signal
   9581..9721    +  repeat_region  AAV2 ITR: inverted terminal repeat of adeno-associated virus serotype 2 inverted
   9726..9777    -  misc_feature   bom (fragment): basis of mobility region from pBR322
   9796..10251   +  rep_origin     f1 ori (sequence partly withheld): f1 bacteriophage origin of replication; arrow indicates direction of (+) strand synthesis
  10252..10301   -  misc_feature   bom (fragment): basis of mobility region from pBR322
  10403..10438   -  CDS            rop (fragment): Rop protein, which maintains plasmids at low copy number; rop
  10533..10637   +  promoter       AmpR promoter: bla
  10638..11498   +  CDS            AmpR: β-lactamase; bla; confers resistance to ampicillin, carbenicillin, and related antibiotics
  11669..12257   +  rep_origin     ori: high-copy-number ColE1/pMB1/pBR322/pUC origin of replication
