[The description below was written by a language model from this plasmid's Addgene catalogue record and pLannotate feature annotations shown in this document.]
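Description:
pSCIP-hCD69-TdTomato is a mammalian expression CRISPR plasmid of the "self-cutting and integrating" type, built on the pQCi backbone, which derives from pX458. It is about 12.3 kb, replicates in E. coli at high copy from a ColE1/pUC-type origin and is selected with ampicillin through the β-lactamase gene. An f1 phage origin and a single AAV2 ITR remnant carried over from the parent vector are also annotated.

A human U6 promoter drives an S. pyogenes-type guide RNA scaffold carrying a spacer against the human CD69 locus. A CMV enhancer/chicken β-actin promoter with a hybrid intron drives SpCas9 with a nucleoplasmin NLS, followed by EGFP and a bGH polyadenylation signal. The linker joining Cas9 to EGFP is not annotated. In the feature table the Cas9 coding sequence is split by a short region called as an IgH signal sequence fragment. This probably corresponds to the intron the depositor reports inserting into Cas9, although the record does not say why it was added.

Between the guide cassette and the Cas9 unit sits the donor: 5' and 3' CD69 homology arms (not annotated in the table) flanking a promoterless P2A-tdTomato followed by a bGH poly(A). The backbone also has a modular BAIT site, installed through BsaI sites, which the plasmid's name and stated design indicate lets Cas9 cut the plasmid as well as the genome. This would linearise the donor for integration at CD69. Because tdTomato has no promoter of its own and follows a P2A ribosome-skipping peptide, red fluorescence should depend on endogenous CD69 regulation, while EGFP marks transfected cells. The construct is used for one-plasmid generation of CD69 reporter knock-in human cells.
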