Addgene plasmid #154095: pSCIP-hCD69-TdTomato
Purpose: Self-Cutting and Integrating CRISPR backbone targeting human CD69 promoter with TdTomato reporter transgene
Depositing lab: Scott McComb. Publication: Self-Cutting and Integrating CRISPR Plasmids Enable Targeted Genomic Integration of Genetic Payloads for Rapid Cell Engineering. Bloemberg D, Sosa-Miranda CD, Nguyen T, Weeratna RD, McComb S. CRISPR J. 2021 Feb;4(1):104-119. doi: 10.1089/crispr.2020.0090. PubMed 33616439.
Backbone
  Vector backbone: pQCi
  Backbone manufacturer: Derived from pX458 (Zhang lab)
  Backbone size w/o insert (bp): 9500
  Modifications to backbone: Modular BAIT site integrated (BsaI sites) Intron integrated into spCas9 sequence
  Vector type: Mammalian Expression, CRISPR
Growth in bacteria
  Bacterial resistance: Ampicillin, 100 μg/mL
  Growth temperature: 37°C
  Growth strain: DH5alpha
  Growth instructions: GFP and tdTomato
  Copy number: High Copy
Gene/Insert 1
  Gene/Insert name: [5HA]-P2A-tdTomato-[3HA] (alt names: 5' and 3' homology arms for insertion into human CD69 locus; P2A-TdTomato Fluorescent protein)
  Species: Synthetic
Gene/Insert 2
  Gene/Insert name: hCD69 targeting sgRNA - AGCTCTTTGCATCCGGAGAG
Terms and licenses: Academic/Nonprofit Terms; Industry Terms: Not Available to Industry
Depositor comments: Please visit https://www.biorxiv.org/content/10.1101/2020.03.25.008276v4 for bioRxiv preprint.
How to cite: pSCIP-hCD69-TdTomato was a gift from Scott McComb (Addgene plasmid # 154095 ; http://n2t.net/addgene:154095 ; RRID:Addgene_154095)
